Addgene plasmid #244824: pKMW306_U6-sgRNA-EMX1
Purpose: Mammalian expression of SpyCas9 single guide RNA targeting EMX1
Depositing lab: Jennifer Doudna. Depositing organization: University of California, Berkeley. Publication: Rapid two-step target capture ensures efficient CRISPR-Cas9-guided genome editing. Shi H, Al-Sayyad N, Wasko KM, Trinidad MI, Doherty EE, Vohra K, Boger RS, Colognori D, Cofsky JC, Skopintsev P, Bryant Z, Doudna JA. Mol Cell. 2025 May 1;85(9):1730-1742.e9. doi: 10.1016/j.molcel.2025.03.024. Epub 2025 Apr 23. PubMed 40273916.
Backbone
  Vector backbone: PX458
  Vector type: Mammalian Expression, CRISPR
Growth in bacteria
  Bacterial resistance: Ampicillin, 100 μg/mL
  Growth temperature: 37°C
  Growth strain: NEB Stable
  Copy number: High Copy
Gene/Insert
  Gene/Insert name: SpyCas9 single guide RNA
  gRNA/shRNA sequence: GAGTCCGAGCAGAAGAAGAA
  Species: Streptococcus pyogenes
  Promoter: U6
  Cloning method: Gibson Cloning
Terms and licenses: Academic/Nonprofit Terms; Industry Terms: Not Available to Industry
How to cite: pKMW306_U6-sgRNA-EMX1 was a gift from Jennifer Doudna (Addgene plasmid # 244824 ; http://n2t.net/addgene:244824 ; RRID:Addgene_244824)
