[The description below was written by a language model from this plasmid's Addgene catalogue record and pLannotate feature annotations shown in this document.]
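Description:
pKMW306_U6-sgRNA-EMX1 is a small (about 3.2 kb) mammalian CRISPR plasmid derived from the PX458 backbone that expresses a single guide RNA for Streptococcus pyogenes Cas9 (SpyCas9) directed against the EMX1 locus. The annotated sequence contains no Cas9 coding sequence, fluorescent reporter or Pol II promoter, so it appears to be a guide-only derivative in which the nuclease cassette normally associated with PX458 is absent. Cas9 would therefore have to be supplied separately, for example from another plasmid or as protein.

The payload is a human U6 promoter, an RNA polymerase III promoter suited to producing short, uncapped transcripts with defined ends. It is followed by a short unannotated gap that matches the expected position of the 20-nt EMX1 spacer, and then by the SpyCas9 guide RNA scaffold. A second, partial scaffold fragment is annotated immediately downstream; the record does not explain whether this is a cloning remnant or a deliberate feature. A single AAV2 inverted terminal repeat lies after the guide cassette. With only one ITR annotated, it is best regarded as a leftover of the parental backbone rather than a functional AAV packaging unit.

In bacteria the plasmid is maintained by a high-copy ColE1/pUC-type origin and selected with ampicillin through the β-lactamase gene and its own promoter. An f1 phage origin and small bom and rop fragments are also present as backbone remnants. The insert was assembled by Gibson cloning. The plasmid is intended for transient delivery into mammalian cells for Cas9 genome editing at EMX1, and it was deposited in connection with work on how Cas9 captures its targets.
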