Features (pLannotate 1.2.2; 11 found; start..end, strand, type, name):
      1..241     +  promoter       U6 promoter: RNA polymerase III promoter for human U6 snRNA
    270..345     +  misc_RNA       gRNA scaffold: guide RNA scaffold for the Streptococcus pyogenes CRISPR/Cas9 system
    352..395     +  misc_RNA       gRNA scaffold (fragment): guide RNA scaffold for the Streptococcus pyogenes CRISPR/Cas9 system
    461..601     +  repeat_region  AAV2 ITR: inverted terminal repeat of adeno-associated virus serotype 2 inverted
    606..657     -  misc_feature   bom (fragment): basis of mobility region from pBR322
    676..1131    +  rep_origin     f1 ori (sequence partly withheld): f1 bacteriophage origin of replication; arrow indicates direction of (+) strand synthesis
   1132..1181    -  misc_feature   bom (fragment): basis of mobility region from pBR322
   1283..1318    -  CDS            rop (fragment): Rop protein, which maintains plasmids at low copy number; rop
   1413..1517    +  promoter       AmpR promoter: bla
   1518..2378    +  CDS            AmpR: β-lactamase; bla; confers resistance to ampicillin, carbenicillin, and related antibiotics
   2549..3137    +  rep_origin     ori: high-copy-number ColE1/pMB1/pBR322/pUC origin of replication
>Addgene plasmid #244824 | pKMW306_U6-sgRNA-EMX1 | addgene full sequence | sequence record 486584 | Addgene NGS Result
GAGGGCCTATTTCCCATGATTCCTTCATATTTGCATATACGATACAAGGCTGTTAGAGAGATAATTGGAA
TTAATTTGACTGTAAACACAAAGATATTAGTACAAAATACGTGACGTAGAAAGTAATAATTTCTTGGGTA
GTTTGCAGTTTTAAAATTATGTTTTAAAATGGACTATCATATGCTTACCGTAACTTGAAAGTATTTCGAT
TTCTTGGCTTTATATATCTTGTGGAAAGGACGAAACACCGAGTCCGAGCAGAAGAAGAAGTTTTAGAGCT
AGAAATAGCAAGTTAAAATAAGGCTAGTCCGTTATCAACTTGAAAAAGTGGCACCGAGTCGGTGCTTTTT
TGTTTTAGAGCTAGAAATAGCAAGTTAAAATAAGGCTAGTCCGTTTTTAGCGCGTGCGCCAATTCTGCAG
ACAAATGGCTCTAGAGGTACCCGTTACATAACTTGGCCGCAGGAACCCCTAGTGATGGAGTTGGCCACTC
CCTCTCTGCGCGCTCGCTCGCTCACTGAGGCCGGGCGACCAAAGGTCGCCCGACGCCCGGGCTTTGCCCG
GGCGGCCTCAGTGAGCGAGCGAGCGCGCAGCTGCCTGCAGGGGCGCCTGATGCGGTATTTTCTCCTTACG
CATCTGTGCGGTATTTCACACCGCATA
[95 nt withheld, positions 658-752]
T
[46 nt withheld, positions 754-799]
C
[141 nt withheld, positions 801-941]
CCTTTGACGTTGGAGTCCACGTTCTTT
[37 nt withheld, positions 969-1005]
ACTCTATCTCGGGCTATTCTTTTGATTTATAAGGGATTTTGCCGATTTCGGTCTATTGGTTAAAAAATGA
GCTGATTTAACAAAAATTTAACGCGAATTTTAACAAAATATTAACGTTTACAATTTTATGGTGCACTCTC
AGTACAATCTGCTCTGATGCCGCATAGTTAAGCCAGCCCCGACACCCGCCAACACCCGCTGACGCGCCCT
GACGGGCTTGTCTGCTCCCGGCATCCGCTTACAGACAAGCTGTGACCGTCTCCGGGAGCTGCATGTGTCA
GAGGTTTTCACCGTCATCACCGAAACGCGCGAGACGAAAGGGCCTCGTGATACGCCTATTTTTATAGGTT
AATGTCATGATAATAATGGTTTCTTAGACGTCAGGTGGCACTTTTCGGGGAAATGTGCGCGGAACCCCTA
TTTGTTTATTTTTCTAAATACATTCAAATATGTATCCGCTCATGAGACAATAACCCTGATAAATGCTTCA
ATAATATTGAAAAAGGAAGAGTATGAGTATTCAACATTTCCGTGTCGCCCTTATTCCCTTTTTTGCGGCA
TTTTGCCTTCCTGTTTTTGCTCACCCAGAAACGCTGGTGAAAGTAAAAGATGCTGAAGATCAGTTGGGTG
CACGAGTGGGTTACATCGAACTGGATCTCAACAGCGGTAAGATCCTTGAGAGTTTTCGCCCCGAAGAACG
TTTTCCAATGATGAGCACTTTTAAAGTTCTGCTATGTGGCGCGGTATTATCCCGTATTGACGCCGGGCAA
GAGCAACTCGGTCGCCGCATACACTATTCTCAGAATGACTTGGTTGAGTACTCACCAGTCACAGAAAAGC
ATCTTACGGATGGCATGACAGTAAGAGAATTATGCAGTGCTGCCATAACCATGAGTGATAACACTGCGGC
CAACTTACTTCTGACAACGATCGGAGGACCGAAGGAGCTAACCGCTTTTTTGCACAACATGGGGGATCAT
GTAACTCGCCTTGATCGTTGGGAACCGGAGCTGAATGAAGCCATACCAAACGACGAGCGTGACACCACGA
TGCCTGTAGCAATGGCAACAACGTTGCGCAAACTATTAACTGGCGAACTACTTACTCTAGCTTCCCGGCA
ACAATTAATAGACTGGATGGAGGCGGATAAAGTTGCAGGACCACTTCTGCGCTCGGCCCTTCCGGCTGGC
TGGTTTATTGCTGATAAATCTGGAGCCGGTGAGCGTGGAAGCCGCGGTATCATTGCAGCACTGGGGCCAG
ATGGTAAGCCCTCCCGTATCGTAGTTATCTACACGACGGGGAGTCAGGCAACTATGGATGAACGAAATAG
ACAGATCGCTGAGATAGGTGCCTCACTGATTAAGCATTGGTAACTGTCAGACCAAGTTTACTCATATATA
CTTTAGATTGATTTAAAACTTCATTTTTAATTTAAAAGGATCTAGGTGAAGATCCTTTTTGATAATCTCA
TGACCAAAATCCCTTAACGTGAGTTTTCGTTCCACTGAGCGTCAGACCCCGTAGAAAAGATCAAAGGATC
TTCTTGAGATCCTTTTTTTCTGCGCGTAATCTGCTGCTTGCAAACAAAAAAACCACCGCTACCAGCGGTG
GTTTGTTTGCCGGATCAAGAGCTACCAACTCTTTTTCCGAAGGTAACTGGCTTCAGCAGAGCGCAGATAC
CAAATACTGTTCTTCTAGTGTAGCCGTAGTTAGGCCACCACTTCAAGAACTCTGTAGCACCGCCTACATA
CCTCGCTCTGCTAATCCTGTTACCAGTGGCTGCTGCCAGTGGCGATAAGTCGTGTCTTACCGGGTTGGAC
TCAAGACGATAGTTACCGGATAAGGCGCAGCGGTCGGGCTGAACGGGGGGTTCGTGCACACAGCCCAGCT
TGGAGCGAACGACCTACACCGAACTGAGATACCTACAGCGTGAGCTATGAGAAAGCGCCACGCTTCCCGA
AGGGAGAAAGGCGGACAGGTATCCGGTAAGCGGCAGGGTCGGAACAGGAGAGCGCACGAGGGAGCTTCCA
GGGGGAAACGCCTGGTATCTTTATAGTCCTGTCGGGTTTCGCCACCTCTGACTTGAGCGTCGATTTTTGT
GATGCTCGTCAGGGGGGCGGAGCCTATGGAAAAACGCCAGCAACGCGGCCTTTTTACGGTTCCTGGCCTT
TTGCTGGCCTTTTGCTCACATGT
